Addgene plasmid #165019: AQTFAATHNPWASQA_epitope
Purpose: Expression of CMV UL86 (1222-1236) fused to CD74
Depositing lab: Matthew Meyerson. Depositing organization: Dana-Farber Cancer Institute. Publication: Antigen identification for HLA class I- and HLA class II-restricted T cell receptors using cytokine-capturing antigen-presenting cells. Lee MN, Meyerson M. Sci Immunol. 2021 Jan 22;6(55). pii: 6/55/eabf4001. doi: 10.1126/sciimmunol.abf4001. PubMed 33483338.
Backbone
  Vector backbone: pLX301 (Addgene #25895)
  Backbone size w/o insert (bp): 9531
  Vector type: Mammalian Expression, Lentiviral
  Selectable markers: Puromycin
Growth in bacteria
  Bacterial resistance: Ampicillin, 100 μg/mL
  Growth temperature: 30°C
  Growth strain: NEB Stable
  Copy number: High Copy
Gene/Insert
  Gene/Insert name: CMV UL86 (1222-1236) (alt name: AQTFAATHNPWASQA)
  Species: Human cytomegalovirus (CMV)
  Insert size (bp): 774
  Promoter: CMV
  Tag / fusion protein: CD74 at N-term; cathepsin S cleavage site (GRWHTVGL) and YM spacer between CD74 and epitope (N terminal on insert)
  Cloning method: Gibson Cloning
  Sequencing primers: 5′ CMV-F
Terms and licenses: Academic/Nonprofit Terms; Industry Terms: Not Available to Industry
How to cite: AQTFAATHNPWASQA_epitope was a gift from Matthew Meyerson (Addgene plasmid # 165019 ; http://n2t.net/addgene:165019 ; RRID:Addgene_165019)
