[The description below was written by a language model from this plasmid's Addgene catalogue record and pLannotate feature annotations shown in this document.]
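Description:
AQTFAATHNPWASQA_epitope is a third-generation, self-inactivating lentiviral expression plasmid built on the pLX301 backbone for delivering an antigen minigene into mammalian cells. In bacteria it is maintained through a high-copy ColE1/pUC-type origin and selected with ampicillin (AmpR). An f1 origin, an SV40 origin and leftover lac/T7/T3 cloning-vector elements are also present in the backbone. The viral genome is transcribed from an RSV promoter fused to a truncated HIV-1 5' LTR. It carries the Ψ packaging signal with a partial gag sequence, the RRE for Rev-dependent nuclear export, a cPPT/CTS, a WPRE to boost transcript expression, and a ΔU3 3' LTR followed by an SV40 polyadenylation signal. Because no viral structural or enzymatic genes are encoded, packaging functions must be supplied in trans.

Two expression units lie between the LTRs. A human PGK promoter drives puromycin N-acetyltransferase, which allows selection of transduced cells. The CMV enhancer/promoter drives the insert, a fusion of human CD74 (the MHC class II invariant chain) at the N-terminus to a 15-residue peptide corresponding to positions 1222-1236 of human cytomegalovirus UL86. A cathepsin S cleavage site and a short YM spacer separate CD74 from the epitope. CD74 normally traffics to endosomal compartments, so this design presumably routes the fusion there, where protease cleavage can release the peptide for loading onto HLA class II. The feature table annotates only the CD74 portion of the coding region. The associated publication concerns identifying antigens recognised by HLA class I- and class II-restricted T cell receptors using engineered antigen-presenting cells, and this construct fits that work as a defined epitope-expressing vector. The sequenced record is 8,630 nt, shorter than the listed size of the empty backbone; the record does not explain this difference.
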