Features (pLannotate 1.2.2; 28 found; start..end, strand, type, name):
     65..368     +  enhancer       CMV enhancer: human cytomegalovirus immediate early enhancer
    369..572     +  promoter       CMV promoter: human cytomegalovirus (CMV) immediate early promoter
    612..1307    +  CDS            CD74 (fragment): HG2A_HUMAN - Also known as DHLAG. Experimental evidence at protein level: Swiss-Prot protein existence level 1. [Isoform p41]: Stabilizes the conformation of mature CTSL by binding to its active site and serving as a chaperone to help maintain a pool of mature enzyme in endocytic compartments and extracellular space of antigen-presenting cells (APCs). Has antiviral activity by stymieing the endosomal entry of Ebola virus and coronaviruses, including SARS-CoV-2 (PubMed:32855215). Disrupts cathepsin-mediated Ebola virus glycoprotein processing, which prevents viral fusion and entry. This antivir
   1441..2029    +  misc_feature   WPRE: woodchuck hepatitis virus posttranscriptional regulatory element
   2080..2099    +  misc_feature   cPPT/CTS (fragment): central polypurine tract and central termination sequence of HIV-1
   2101..2334    +  LTR            3' LTR (ΔU3): self-inactivating 3' long terminal repeat (LTR) from HIV-1
   2412..2533    +  polyA_signal   SV40 poly(A) signal: SV40 polyadenylation signal
   2573..2708    +  rep_origin     SV40 ori: SV40 origin of replication
   2729..2747    -  promoter       T7 promoter: promoter for bacteriophage T7 RNA polymerase
   2755..2910    +  CDS            lacZα (fragment): LacZα fragment of β-galactosidase; lacZ fragment
   2915..3343    +  rep_origin     f1 ori (sequence partly withheld): f1 bacteriophage origin of replication; arrow indicates direction of (+) strand synthesis
   3396..3500    +  promoter       AmpR promoter: bla
   3501..4361    +  CDS            AmpR: β-lactamase; bla; confers resistance to ampicillin, carbenicillin, and related antibiotics
   4532..5120    +  rep_origin     ori: high-copy-number ColE1/pMB1/pBR322/pUC origin of replication
   5303..5395    +  CDS            lacI (fragment): lac repressor; lacI; The lac repressor binds to the lac operator to inhibit transcription in E. coli. This inhibition can be relieved by adding lactose or isopropyl-β-D-thiogalactopyranoside (IPTG).
   5408..5429    +  protein_bind   CAP binding site: CAP binding activates transcription in the presence of cAMP. E. coli catabolite activator protein
   5444..5474    +  promoter       lac promoter: promoter for the E. coli lac operon
   5482..5498    +  protein_bind   lac operator: The lac repressor binds to the lac operator to inhibit transcription in E. coli. This inhibition can be relieved by adding lactose or isopropyl-β-D-thiogalactopyranoside (IPTG). lac repressor encoded by lacI
   5543..5561    +  promoter       T3 promoter: promoter for bacteriophage T3 RNA polymerase
   5589..5815    +  promoter       RSV promoter: Rous sarcoma virus enhancer/promoter
   5816..5996    +  LTR            5' LTR (truncated): truncated 5' long terminal repeat (LTR) from HIV-1
   6043..6168    +  misc_feature   HIV-1 Ψ: packaging signal of human immunodeficiency virus type 1
   6152..6515    +  CDS            HIV-1 gag (fragment): gag protein from human immunodeficiency virus 1; gag
   6661..6894    +  misc_feature   RRE: The Rev response element (RRE) of HIV-1 allows for Rev-dependent mRNA export from the nucleus to the cytoplasm.
   7271..7297    +  CDS            Rev (fragment): human immunodeficiency virus 1 (HIV-1) Rev protein; rev; enhances nuclear export of unspliced and incompletely spliced viral mRNAs
   7298..7798    +  promoter       hPGK promoter: human phosphoglycerate kinase 1 promoter
   7820..8419    +  CDS            PuroR (fragment): puromycin N-acetyltransferase; pac from Streptomyces; confers resistance to puromycin
   8461..8578    +  misc_feature   cPPT/CTS: central polypurine tract and central termination sequence of HIV-1
>Addgene plasmid #165019 | AQTFAATHNPWASQA_epitope | addgene full sequence | sequence record 327886 | Addgene NGS Result
CCCGGGGTTATTAATAGTAATCAATTACGGGGTCATTAGTTCATAGCCCATATATGGAGTTCCGCGTTAC
ATAACTTACGGTAAATGGCCCGCCTGGCTGACCGCCCAACGACCCCCGCCCATTGACGTCAATAATGACG
TATGTTCCCATAGTAACGCCAATAGGGACTTTCCATTGACGTCAATGGGTGGAGTATTTACGGTAAACTG
CCCACTTGGCAGTACATCAAGTGTATCATATGCCAAGTACGCCCCCTATTGACGTCAATGACGGTAAATG
GCCCGCCTGGCATTATGCCCAGTACATGACCTTATGGGACTTTCCTACTTGGCAGTACATCTACGTATTA
GTCATCGCTATTACCATGGTGATGCGGTTTTGGCAGTACATCAATGGGCGTGGATAGCGGTTTGACTCAC
GGGGATTTCCAAGTCTCCACCCCATTGACGTCAATGGGAGTTTGTTTTGGCACCAAAATCAACGGGACTT
TCCAAAATGTCGTAACAACTCCGCCCCATTGACGCAAATGGGCGGTAGGCGTGTACGGTGGGAGGTCTAT
ATAAGCAGAGCTCTCTGGCTAACTGTCGGGATCAACAAGTTTGTCGCCACCATGCACAGGAGGAGAAGCA
GGAGCTGTCGGGAAGATCAGAAGCCAGTCATGGATGACCAGCGCGACCTTATCTCCAACAATGAGCAACT
GCCCATGCTGGGACGGCGCCCTGGTGCACCAGAATCAAAATGTTCAAGAGGAGCCCTATACACAGGCTTT
TCCATCCTGGTGACTCTGCTCCTCGCTGGCCAGGCCACCACCGCCTACTTCCTGTACCAGCAGCAGGGCC
GGCTGGACAAACTGACAGTCACCTCCCAGAACCTGCAGCTGGAGAACCTGCGCATGAAGCTTCCCAAGCC
TCCCAAGCCTGTGAGCAAGATGCGCATGGCCACCCCGCTGCTGATGCAGGCGCTGCCCATGGGAGCCCTG
CCCCAGGGGCCCATGCAGAATGCCACAAAATACGGTAATATGACTGAAGACCATGTGATGCACCTGCTCC
AGAATGCTGACCCCCTGAAGGTGTACCCGCCACTGAAGGGGAGCTTCCCGGAGAACCTCAGGCATTTGAA
AAATACGATGGAGACCATAGACTGGAAGGTCTTTGAGAGCTGGATGCACCATTGGCTCCTGTTTGAAATG
AGCAGGCACTCCTTGGAGCAAAAGCCCACTGACGCTCCACCGAAAGAGTCACTGGAACTGGAGGACCCGT
CTTCTGGGCTGGGTGTGACCAAGCAGGATCTGGGCCCAGTCCCCATGGGAAGATGGCACACCGTGGGACT
GTACATGGCCCAGACCTTCGCCGCCACCCACAACCCTTGGGCCAGCCAGGCCTGATGTACAAAGTGGTTT
AGTAATGAGCTAGCGCTAACCGGTGGCGCGTTAAGTCGACAATCAACCTCTGGATTACAAAATTTGTGAA
AGATTGACTGGTATTCTTAACTATGTTGCTCCTTTTACGCTATGTGGATACGCTGCTTTAATGCCTTTGT
ATCATGCTATTGCTTCCCGTATGGCTTTCATTTTCTCCTCCTTGTATAAATCCTGGTTGCTGTCTCTTTA
TGAGGAGTTGTGGCCCGTTGTCAGGCAACGTGGCGTGGTGTGCACTGTGTTTGCTGACGCAACCCCCACT
GGTTGGGGCATTGCCACCACCTGTCAGCTCCTTTCCGGGACTTTCGCTTTCCCCCTCCCTATTGCCACGG
CGGAACTCATCGCCGCCTGCCTTGCCCGCTGCTGGACAGGGGCTCGGCTGTTGGGCACTGACAATTCCGT
GGTGTTGTCGGGGAAATCATCGTCCTTTCCTTGGCTGCTCGCCTGTGTTGCCACCTGGATTCTGCGCGGG
ACGTCCTTCTGCTACGTCCCTTCGGCCCTCAATCCAGCGGACCTTCCTTCCCGCGGCCTGCTGCCGGCTC
TGCGGCCTCTTCCGCGTCTTCGCCTTCGCCCTCAGACGAGTCGGATCTCCCTTTGGGCCGCCTCCCCGCG
TCGACTTTAAGACCAATGACTTACAAGGCAGCTGTAGATCTTAGCCACTTTTTAAAAGAAAAGGGGGGAC
TGGAAGGGCTAATTCACTCCCAACGAAGACAAGATCTGCTTTTTGCTTGTACTGGGTCTCTCTGGTTAGA
CCAGATCTGAGCCTGGGAGCTCTCTGGCTAACTAGGGAACCCACTGCTTAAGCCTCAATAAAGCTTGCCT
TGAGTGCTTCAAGTAGTGTGTGCCCGTCTGTTGTGTGACTCTGGTAACTAGAGATCCCTCAGACCCTTTT
AGTCAGTGTGGAAAATCTCTAGCAGTACGTATAGTAGTTCATGTCATCTTATTATTCAGTATTTATAACT
TGCAAAGAAATGAATATCAGAGAGTGAGAGGAACTTGTTTATTGCAGCTTATAATGGTTACAAATAAAGC
AATAGCATCACAAATTTCACAAATAAAGCATTTTTTTCACTGCATTCTAGTTGTGGTTTGTCCAAACTCA
TCAATGTATCTTATCATGTCTGGCTCTAGCTATCCCGCCCCTAACTCCGCCCATCCCGCCCCTAACTCCG
CCCAGTTCCGCCCATTCTCCGCCCCATGGCTGACTAATTTTTTTTATTTATGCAGAGGCCGAGGCCGCCT
CGGCCTCTGAGCTATTCCAGAAGTAGTGAGGAGGCTTTTTTGGAGGCCTAGGGACGTACCCAATTCGCCC
TATAGTGAGTCGTATTACGCGCGCTCACTGGCCGTCGTTTTACAACGTCGTGACTGGGAAAACCCTGGCG
TTACCCAACTTAATCGCCTTGCAGCACATCCCCCTTTCGCCAGCTGGCGTAATAGCGAAGAGGCCCGCAC
CGATCGCCCTTCCCAACAGTTGCGCAGCCTGAATGGCGAATGGG
[124 nt withheld, positions 2915-3038]
C
[91 nt withheld, positions 3040-3130]
A
[49 nt withheld, positions 3132-3180]
CCTTTGACGTTGGAGTCCACGTTCTTTAATAGTGGACTCTTGTTCCAAACTGGAACAACACTCAACCCTA
TCTCGGTCTATTCTTTTGATTTATAAGGGATTTTGCCGATTTCGGCCTATTGGTTAAAAAATGAGCTGAT
TTAACAAAAATTTAACGCGAATTTTAACAAAATATTAACGCTTACAATTTAGGTGGCACTTTTCGGGGAA
ATGTGCGCGGAACCCCTATTTGTTTATTTTTCTAAATACATTCAAATATGTATCCGCTCATGAGACAATA
ACCCTGATAAATGCTTCAATAATATTGAAAAAGGAAGAGTATGAGTATTCAACATTTCCGTGTCGCCCTT
ATTCCCTTTTTTGCGGCATTTTGCCTTCCTGTTTTTGCTCACCCAGAAACGCTGGTGAAAGTAAAAGATG
CTGAAGATCAGTTGGGTGCACGAGTGGGTTACATCGAACTGGATCTCAACAGCGGTAAGATCCTTGAGAG
TTTTCGCCCCGAAGAACGTTTTCCAATGATGAGCACTTTTAAAGTTCTGCTATGTGGCGCGGTATTATCC
CGTATTGACGCCGGGCAAGAGCAACTCGGTCGCCGCATACACTATTCTCAGAATGACTTGGTTGAGTACT
CACCAGTCACAGAAAAGCATCTTACGGATGGCATGACAGTAAGAGAATTATGCAGTGCTGCCATAACCAT
GAGTGATAACACTGCGGCCAACTTACTTCTGACAACGATCGGAGGACCGAAGGAGCTAACCGCTTTTTTG
CACAACATGGGGGATCATGTAACTCGCCTTGATCGTTGGGAACCGGAGCTGAATGAAGCCATACCAAACG
ACGAGCGTGACACCACGATGCCTGTAGCAATGGCAACAACGTTGCGCAAACTATTAACTGGCGAACTACT
TACTCTAGCTTCCCGGCAACAATTAATAGACTGGATGGAGGCGGATAAAGTTGCAGGACCACTTCTGCGC
TCGGCCCTTCCGGCTGGCTGGTTTATTGCTGATAAATCTGGAGCCGGTGAGCGTGGGTCTCGCGGTATCA
TTGCAGCACTGGGGCCAGATGGTAAGCCCTCCCGTATCGTAGTTATCTACACGACGGGGAGTCAGGCAAC
TATGGATGAACGAAATAGACAGATCGCTGAGATAGGTGCCTCACTGATTAAGCATTGGTAACTGTCAGAC
CAAGTTTACTCATATATACTTTAGATTGATTTAAAACTTCATTTTTAATTTAAAAGGATCTAGGTGAAGA
TCCTTTTTGATAATCTCATGACCAAAATCCCTTAACGTGAGTTTTCGTTCCACTGAGCGTCAGACCCCGT
AGAAAAGATCAAAGGATCTTCTTGAGATCCTTTTTTTCTGCGCGTAATCTGCTGCTTGCAAACAAAAAAA
CCACCGCTACCAGCGGTGGTTTGTTTGCCGGATCAAGAGCTACCAACTCTTTTTCCGAAGGTAACTGGCT
TCAGCAGAGCGCAGATACCAAATACTGTTCTTCTAGTGTAGCCGTAGTTAGGCCACCACTTCAAGAACTC
TGTAGCACCGCCTACATACCTCGCTCTGCTAATCCTGTTACCAGTGGCTGCTGCCAGTGGCGATAAGTCG
TGTCTTACCGGGTTGGACTCAAGACGATAGTTACCGGATAAGGCGCAGCGGTCGGGCTGAACGGGGGGTT
CGTGCACACAGCCCAGCTTGGAGCGAACGACCTACACCGAACTGAGATACCTACAGCGTGAGCTATGAGA
AAGCGCCACGCTTCCCGAAGGGAGAAAGGCGGACAGGTATCCGGTAAGCGGCAGGGTCGGAACAGGAGAG
CGCACGAGGGAGCTTCCAGGGGGAAACGCCTGGTATCTTTATAGTCCTGTCGGGTTTCGCCACCTCTGAC
TTGAGCGTCGATTTTTGTGATGCTCGTCAGGGGGGCGGAGCCTATGGAAAAACGCCAGCAACGCGGCCTT
TTTACGGTTCCTGGCCTTTTGCTGGCCTTTTGCTCACATGTTCTTTCCTGCGTTATCCCCTGATTCTGTG
GATAACCGTATTACCGCCTTTGAGTGAGCTGATACCGCTCGCCGCAGCCGAACGACCGAGCGCAGCGAGT
CAGTGAGCGAGGAAGCGGAAGAGCGCCCAATACGCAAACCGCCTCTCCCCGCGCGTTGGCCGATTCATTA
ATGCAGCTGGCACGACAGGTTTCCCGACTGGAAAGCGGGCAGTGAGCGCAACGCAATTAATGTGAGTTAG
CTCACTCATTAGGCACCCCAGGCTTTACACTTTATGCTTCCGGCTCGTATGTTGTGTGGAATTGTGAGCG
GATAACAATTTCACACAGGAAACAGCTATGACCATGATTACGCCAAGCGCGCAATTAACCCTCACTAAAG
GGAACAAAAGCTGGAGCTGCAAGCTTAATGTAGTCTTATGCAATACTCTTGTAGTCTTGCAACATGGTAA
CGATGAGTTAGCAACATGCCTTACAAGGAGAGAAAAAGCACCGTGCATGCCGATTGGTGGAAGTAAGGTG
GTACGATCGTGCCTTATTAGGAAGGCAACAGACGGGTCTGACATGGATTGGACGAACCACTGAATTGCCG
CATTGCAGAGATATTGTATTTAAGTGCCTAGCTCGATACATAAACGGGTCTCTCTGGTTAGACCAGATCT
GAGCCTGGGAGCTCTCTGGCTAACTAGGGAACCCACTGCTTAAGCCTCAATAAAGCTTGCCTTGAGTGCT
TCAAGTAGTGTGTGCCCGTCTGTTGTGTGACTCTGGTAACTAGAGATCCCTCAGACCCTTTTAGTCAGTG
TGGAAAATCTCTAGCAGTGGCGCCCGAACAGGGACTTGAAAGCGAAAGGGAAACCAGAGGAGCTCTCTCG
ACGCAGGACTCGGCTTGCTGAAGCGCGCACGGCAAGAGGCGAGGGGCGGCGACTGGTGAGTACGCCAAAA
ATTTTGACTAGCGGAGGCTAGAAGGAGAGAGATGGGTGCGAGAGCGTCAGTATTAAGCGGGGGAGAATTA
GATCGCGATGGGAAAAAATTCGGTTAAGGCCAGGGGGAAAGAAAAAATATAAATTAAAACATATAGTATG
GGCAAGCAGGGAGCTAGAACGATTCGCAGTTAATCCTGGCCTGTTAGAAACATCAGAAGGCTGTAGACAA
ATACTGGGACAGCTACAACCATCCCTTCAGACAGGATCAGAAGAACTTAGATCATTATATAATACAGTAG
CAACCCTCTATTGTGTGCATCAAAGGATAGAGATAAAAGACACCAAGGAAGCTTTAGACAAGATAGAGGA
AGAGCAAAACAAAAGTAAGACCACCGCACAGCAAGCGGCCGCTGATCTTCAGACCTGGAGGAGGAGATAT
GAGGGACAATTGGAGAAGTGAATTATATAAATATAAAGTAGTAAAAATTGAACCATTAGGAGTAGCACCC
ACCAAGGCAAAGAGAAGAGTGGTGCAGAGAGAAAAAAGAGCAGTGGGAATAGGAGCTTTGTTCCTTGGGT
TCTTGGGAGCAGCAGGAAGCACTATGGGCGCAGCGTCAATGACGCTGACGGTACAGGCCAGACAATTATT
GTCTGGTATAGTGCAGCAGCAGAACAATTTGCTGAGGGCTATTGAGGCGCAACAGCATCTGTTGCAACTC
ACAGTCTGGGGCATCAAGCAGCTCCAGGCAAGAATCCTGGCTGTGGAAAGATACCTAAAGGATCAACAGC
TCCTGGGGATTTGGGGTTGCTCTGGAAAACTCATTTGCACCACTGCTGTGCCTTGGAATGCTAGTTGGAG
TAATAAATCTCTGGAACAGATTTGGAATCACACGACCTGGATGGAGTGGGACAGAGAAATTAACAATTAC
ACAAGCTTAATACACTCCTTAATTGAAGAATCGCAAAACCAGCAAGAAAAGAATGAACAAGAATTATTGG
AATTAGATAAATGGGCAAGTTTGTGGAATTGGTTTAACATAACAAATTGGCTGTGGTATATAAAATTATT
CATAATGATAGTAGGAGGCTTGGTAGGTTTAAGAATAGTTTTTGCTGTACTTTCTATAGTGAATAGAGTT
AGGCAGGGATATTCACCATTATCGTTTCAGACCCACCTCCCAACCCCGAGGGGACCCTTGCGCCTTTTCC
AAGGCAGCCCTGGGTTTGCGCAGGGACGCGGCTGCTCTGGGCGTGGTTCCGGGAAACGCAGCGGCGCCGA
CCCTGGGTCTCGCACATTCTTCACGTCCGTTCGCAGCGTCACCCGGATCTTCGCCGCTACCCTTGTGGGC
CCCCCGGCGACGCTTCCTGCTCCGCCCCTAAGTCGGGAAGGTTCCTTGCGGTTCGCGGCGTGCCGGACGT
GACAAACGGAAGCCGCACGTCTCACTAGTACCCTCGCAGACGGACAGCGCCAGGGAGCAATGGCAGCGCG
CCGACCGCGATGGGCTGTGGCCAATAGCGGCTGCTCAGCAGGGCGCGCCGAGAGCAGCGGCCGGGAAGGG
GCGGTGCGGGAGGCGGGGTGTGGGGCGGTAGTGTGGGCCCTGTTCCTGCCCGCGCGGTGTTCCGCATTCT
GCAAGCCTCCGGAGCGCACGTCGGCAGTCGGCTCCCTCGTTGACCGAATCACCGACCTCTCTCCCCAGGG
GGTACCACCGGAGCTTACCATGACCGAGTACAAGCCCACGGTGCGCCTCGCCACCCGCGACGACGTCCCC
AGGGCCGTACGCACCCTCGCCGCCGCGTTCGCCGACTACCCCGCCACGCGCCACACCGTCGATCCGGACC
GCCACATCGAGCGGGTCACCGAGCTGCAAGAACTCTTCCTCACGCGCGTCGGGCTCGACATCGGCAAGGT
GTGGGTCGCGGACGACGGCGCCGCCGTGGCGGTCTGGACCACGCCGGAGAGCGTCGAAGCGGGGGCGGTG
TTCGCCGAGATCGGCCCGCGCATGGCCGAGTTGAGCGGTTCCCGGCTGGCCGCGCAGCAACAGATGGAAG
GCCTCCTGGCGCCGCACCGGCCCAAGGAGCCCGCGTGGTTCCTGGCCACCGTCGGCGTCTCGCCCGACCA
CCAGGGCAAGGGTCTGGGCAGCGCCGTCGTGCTCCCCGGAGTGGAGGCGGCCGAGCGCGCCGGGGTGCCC
GCCTTCCTGGAGACCTCCGCGCCCCGCAACCTCCCCTTCTACGAGCGGCTCGGCTTCACCGTCACCGCCG
ACGTCGAGGTGCCCGAAGGACCGCGCACCTGGTGCATGACCCGCAAGCCCGGTGCCTGAGAATTCTAGAT
CTTGAGACAAATGGCAGTATTCATCCACAATTTTAAAAGAAAAGGGGGGATTGGGGGGTACAGTGCAGGG
GAAAGAATAGTAGACATAATAGCAACAGACATACAAACTAAAGAATTACAAAAACAAATTACAAAAATTC
AAAATTTTCGGGTTTATTACAGGGACAGCAGAGATCCACTTTGGCGCCGGCTCGAGGGGG
