>Addgene plasmid #165019 | AQTFAATHNPWASQA_epitope | depositor partial sequence | sequence record 320511 | CMV-F primer
CTCTCTGGCTAACTGTCGGGATCAACAAGTTTGTCGCCACCATGCACAGGAGGAGAAGCAGGAGCTGTCG
GGAAGATCAGAAGCCAGTCATGGATGACCAGCGCGACCTTATCTCCAACAATGAGCAACTGCCCATGCTG
GGACGGCGCCCTGGTGCACCAGAATCAAAATGTTCAAGAGGAGCCCTATACACAGGCTTTTCCATCCTGG
TGACTCTGCTCCTCGCTGGCCAGGCCACCACCGCCTACTTCCTGTACCAGCAGCAGGGCCGGCTGGACAA
ACTGACAGTCACCTCCCAGAACCTGCAGCTGGAGAACCTGCGCATGAAGCTTCCCAAGCCTCCCAAGCCT
GTGAGCAAGATGCGCATGGCCACCCCGCTGCTGATGCAGGCGCTGCCCATGGGAGCCCTGCCCCAGGGGC
CCATGCAGAATGCCACAAAATACGGTAATATGACTGAAGACCATGTGATGCACCTGCTCCAGAATGCTGA
CCCCCTGAAGGTGTACCCGCCACTGAAGGGGAGCTTCCCGGAGAACCTCAGGCATTTGAAAAATACGATG
GAGACCATAGACTGGAAGGTCTTTGAGAGCTGGATGCACCATTGGCTCCTGTTTGAAATGAGCAGGCACT
CCTTGGAGCAAAAGCCCACTGACGCTCCACCGAAAGAGTCACTGGAACTGGAGGACCCGTCTTCTGGGCT
GGGTGTGACCAAGCAGGATCTGGGCCCAGTCCCCATGGGAAGATGGCACACCGTGGGACTGTACATGGCC
CAGACCTTCGCCGCCACCCACAACCCTTGGGCCAGCCAGGCCTGATGTACAAAGTGGTTTAGTAATGAGC
TAGCGCTAACCGGTGGCGCGTTAAGTCGACAATCAACCTCTGGATTACAAAATTGGAAAGATGACTGATC
TT
